LOCUS       Exported 12349 bp ds-DNA circular SYN 13-MAY-2021
DEFINITION  Pre-express Cas9 in yeast.
ACCESSION   .
VERSION     .
KEYWORDS    pCas9
SOURCE      synthetic DNA construct
  ORGANISM  synthetic DNA construct
REFERENCE   1 (bases 1 to 12349)
  TITLE     CRISPR course for high school and undergraduate students
REFERENCE   2 (bases 1 to 12349)
  AUTHORS   .
  TITLE     Direct Submission
  JOURNAL   Exported May 13, 2021 from SnapGene Server 1.1.58
            http://www.snapgene.com
FEATURES             Location/Qualifiers
     source          1..12349
                     /organism="synthetic DNA construct"
                     /mol_type="other DNA"
     gene            1..1576
                     /label=hphMX6
                     /note="yeast selectable marker conferring hygromycin
                     resistance"
     promoter        1..344
                     /label=TEF promoter
                     /note="Ashbya gossypii TEF promoter"
     CDS             345..1373
                     /codon_start=1
                     /gene="aph(4)-Ia"
                     /product="aminoglycoside phosphotransferase from E. coli"
                     /label=HygR
                     /note="confers resistance to hygromycin"
                     /translation="MGKKPELTATSVEKFLIEKFDSVSDLMQLSEGEESRAFSFDVGGR
                     GYVLRVNSCADGFYKDRYVYRHFASAALPIPEVLDIGEFSESLTYCISRRAQGVTLQDL
                     PETELPAVLQPVAEAMDAIAAADLSQTSGFGPFGPQGIGQYTTWRDFICAIADPHVYHW
                     QTVMDDTVSASVAQALDELMLWAEDCPEVRHLVHADFGSNNVLTDNGRITAVIDWSEAM
                     FGDSQYEVANIFFWRPWLACMEQQTRYFERRHPELAGSPRLRAYMLRIGLDQLYQSLVD
                     GNFDDAAWAQGRCDAIVRSGAGTVGRTQIARRSAAVWTDGCVEVLADSGNRRPSTRPRA
                     KE"
     terminator      1379..1576
                     /label=TEF terminator
                     /note="Ashbya gossypii TEF terminator"
     promoter        1864..2271
                     /gene="S. cerevisiae LEU2"
                     /label=LEU2 promoter
     CDS             2272..3366
                     /codon_start=1
                     /gene="S. cerevisiae LEU2"
                     /product="3-isopropylmalate dehydrogenase, required for
                     leucine biosynthesis"
                     /label=LEU2
                     /note="yeast auxotrophic marker"
                     /translation="MSAPKKIVVLPGDHVGQEITAEAIKVLKAISDVRSNVKFDFENHL
                     IGGAAIDATGVPLPDEALEASKKVDAVLLGAVGGPKWGTGSVRPEQGLLKIRKELQLYA
                     NLRPCNFASDSLLDLSPIKPQFAKGTDFVVVRELVGGIYFGKRKEDDGDGVAWDSEQYT
                     VPEVQRITRMAAFMALQHEPPLPIWSLDKANVLASSRLWRKTVEETIKNEFPTLKVQHQ
                     LIDSAAMILVKNPTHLNGIIITSNMFGDIISDEASVIPGSLGLLPSASLASLPDKNTAF
                     GLYEPCHGSAPDLPKNKVDPIATILSAAMMLKLSLNLPEEGKAIEDAVKKVLDAGIRTG
                     DLGGSNSTTEVGDAVAEEVKKILA"
     primer_bind     complement(3859..3878)
                     /label=pRS-marker
                     /note="pRS vectors, use to sequence yeast selectable
                     marker"
     primer_bind     3978..4000
                     /label=pGEX 3'
                     /note="pGEX vectors, reverse primer"
     primer_bind     complement(4038..4056)
                     /label=pBRforEco
                     /note="pBR322 vectors, upsteam of EcoRI site, forward
                     primer"
     misc_feature    4098..4601
                     /label=CEN/ARS
                     /note="S. cerevisiae CEN6 centromere fused to an
                     autonomously replicating sequence"
     promoter        4638..4742
                     /gene="bla"
                     /label=AmpR promoter
     CDS             4743..5603
                     /codon_start=1
                     /gene="bla"
                     /product="beta-lactamase"
                     /label=AmpR
                     /note="confers resistance to ampicillin, carbenicillin, and
                     related antibiotics"
                     /translation="MSIQHFRVALIPFFAAFCLPVFAHPETLVKVKDAEDQLGARVGYI
                     ELDLNSGKILESFRPEERFPMMSTFKVLLCGAVLSRIDAGQEQLGRRIHYSQNDLVEYS
                     PVTEKHLTDGMTVRELCSAAITMSDNTAANLLLTTIGGPKELTAFLHNMGDHVTRLDRW
                     EPELNEAIPNDERDTTMPVAMATTLRKLLTGELLTLASRQQLIDWMEADKVAGPLLRSA
                     LPAGWFIADKSGAGERGSRGIIAALGPDGKPSRIVVIYTTGSQATMDERNRQIAEIGAS
                     LIKHW"
     primer_bind     complement(4961..4980)
                     /label=Amp-R
                     /note="Ampicillin resistance gene, reverse primer"
     rep_origin      5774..6362
                     /direction=RIGHT
                     /label=ori
                     /note="high-copy-number ColE1/pMB1/pBR322/pUC origin of
                     replication"
     primer_bind     6263..6282
                     /label=pBR322ori-F
                     /note="pBR322 origin, forward primer"
     primer_bind     6516..6533
                     /label=L4440
                     /note="L4440 vector, forward primer"
     promoter        6686..6716
                     /label=lac promoter
                     /note="promoter for the E. coli lac operon"
     protein_bind    6724..6740
                     /label=lac operator
                     /bound_moiety="lac repressor encoded by lacI"
                     /note="The lac repressor binds to the lac operator to
                     inhibit transcription in E. coli. This inhibition can be
                     relieved by adding lactose or
                     isopropyl-beta-D-thiogalactopyranoside (IPTG)."
     primer_bind     6729..6751
                     /label=M13/pUC Reverse
                     /note="In lacZ gene"
     primer_bind     6748..6764
                     /label=M13 rev
                     /note="common sequencing primer, one of multiple similar
                     variants"
     primer_bind     6748..6764
                     /label=M13 Reverse
                     /note="In lacZ gene. Also called M13-rev"
     primer_bind     6783..6803
                     /label=T3
                     /note="T3 promoter, forward primer"
     promoter        6785..6803
                     /label=T3 promoter
                     /note="promoter for bacteriophage T3 RNA polymerase"
     promoter        6821..7219
                     /gene="S. cerevisiae TEF1"
                     /label=TEF1 promoter
                     /note="promoter for EF-1-alpha"
     primer_bind     7223..7239
                     /label=SK primer
                     /note="common sequencing primer, one of multiple similar
                     variants"
     primer_bind     7223..7239
                     /label=pBluescriptSK
                     /note="For pBluescript vector"
     CDS             7251..11354
                     /codon_start=1
                     /product="Cas9 (Csn1) endonuclease from the Streptococcus
                     pyogenes Type II CRISPR/Cas system"
                     /label=Cas9
                     /note="generates RNA-guided double strand breaks in DNA"
                     /translation="MDKKYSIGLDIGTNSVGWAVITDEYKVPSKKFKVLGNTDRHSIKK
                     NLIGALLFDSGETAEATRLKRTARRRYTRRKNRICYLQEIFSNEMAKVDDSFFHRLEES
                     FLVEEDKKHERHPIFGNIVDEVAYHEKYPTIYHLRKKLVDSTDKADLRLIYLALAHMIK
                     FRGHFLIEGDLNPDNSDVDKLFIQLVQTYNQLFEENPINASGVDAKAILSARLSKSRRL
                     ENLIAQLPGEKKNGLFGNLIALSLGLTPNFKSNFDLAEDAKLQLSKDTYDDDLDNLLAQ
                     IGDQYADLFLAAKNLSDAILLSDILRVNTEITKAPLSASMIKRYDEHHQDLTLLKALVR
                     QQLPEKYKEIFFDQSKNGYAGYIDGGASQEEFYKFIKPILEKMDGTEELLVKLNREDLL
                     RKQRTFDNGSIPHQIHLGELHAILRRQEDFYPFLKDNREKIEKILTFRIPYYVGPLARG
                     NSRFAWMTRKSEETITPWNFEEVVDKGASAQSFIERMTNFDKNLPNEKVLPKHSLLYEY
                     FTVYNELTKVKYVTEGMRKPAFLSGEQKKAIVDLLFKTNRKVTVKQLKEDYFKKIECFD
                     SVEISGVEDRFNASLGTYHDLLKIIKDKDFLDNEENEDILEDIVLTLTLFEDREMIEER
                     LKTYAHLFDDKVMKQLKRRRYTGWGRLSRKLINGIRDKQSGKTILDFLKSDGFANRNFM
                     QLIHDDSLTFKEDIQKAQVSGQGDSLHEHIANLAGSPAIKKGILQTVKVVDELVKVMGR
                     HKPENIVIEMARENQTTQKGQKNSRERMKRIEEGIKELGSQILKEHPVENTQLQNEKLY
                     LYYLQNGRDMYVDQELDINRLSDYDVDHIVPQSFLKDDSIDNKVLTRSDKNRGKSDNVP
                     SEEVVKKMKNYWRQLLNAKLITQRKFDNLTKAERGGLSELDKAGFIKRQLVETRQITKH
                     VAQILDSRMNTKYDENDKLIREVKVITLKSKLVSDFRKDFQFYKVREINNYHHAHDAYL
                     NAVVGTALIKKYPKLESEFVYGDYKVYDVRKMIAKSEQEIGKATAKYFFYSNIMNFFKT
                     EITLANGEIRKRPLIETNGETGEIVWDKGRDFATVRKVLSMPQVNIVKKTEVQTGGFSK
                     ESILPKRNSDKLIARKKDWDPKKYGGFDSPTVAYSVLVVAKVEKGKSKKLKSVKELLGI
                     TIMERSSFEKNPIDFLEAKGYKEVKKDLIIKLPKYSLFELENGRKRMLASAGELQKGNE
                     LALPSKYVNFLYLASHYEKLKGSPEDNEQKQLFVEQHKHYLDEIIEQISEFSKRVILAD
                     ANLDKVLSAYNKHRDKPIREQAENIIHLFTLTNLGAPAAFKYFDTTIDRKRYTSTKEVL
                     DATLIHQSITGLYETRIDLSQLGGD"
     CDS             11367..11387
                     /codon_start=1
                     /product="nuclear localization signal of SV40 (simian virus
                     40) large T antigen"
                     /label=SV40 NLS
                     /translation="PKKKRKV"
     terminator      11403..11650
                     /gene="S. cerevisiae CYC1"
                     /label=CYC1 terminator
                     /note="transcription terminator for CYC1"
     primer_bind     complement(11419..11437)
                     /label=CYC1
                     /note="CYC1 transcription termination signal, reverse
                     primer"
     primer_bind     complement(11668..11687)
                     /label=T7
                     /note="T7 promoter, forward primer"
     promoter        complement(11669..11687)
                     /label=T7 promoter
                     /note="promoter for bacteriophage T7 RNA polymerase"
     primer_bind     complement(11697..11714)
                     /label=M13 Forward
                     /note="In lacZ gene. Also called M13-F20 or M13 (-21)
                     Forward"
     primer_bind     complement(11697..11713)
                     /label=M13 fwd
                     /note="common sequencing primer, one of multiple similar
                     variants"
     primer_bind     complement(11706..11728)
                     /label=M13/pUC Forward
                     /note="In lacZ gene"
     rep_origin      11858..12313
                     /direction=RIGHT
                     /label=f1 ori
                     /note="f1 bacteriophage origin of replication; arrow
                     indicates direction of (+) strand synthesis"
     primer_bind     complement(11945..11964)
                     /label=F1ori-R
                     /note="F1 origin, reverse primer"
     primer_bind     12155..12176
                     /label=F1ori-F
                     /note="F1 origin, forward primer"
ORIGIN
        1 gacatggagg cccagaatac cctccttgac agtcttgacg tgcgcagctc aggggcatga
       61 tgtgactgtc gcccgtacat ttagcccata catccccatg tataatcatt tgcatccata
      121 cattttgatg gccgcacggc gcgaagcaaa aattacggct cctcgctgcg gacctgcgag
      181 cagggaaacg ctcccctcac agacgcgttg aattgtcccc acgccgcgcc cctgtagaga
      241 aatataaaag gttaggattt gccactgagg ttcttctttc atatacttcc ttttaaaatc
      301 ttgctaggat acagttctca catcacatcc gaacataaac aaccatgggt aaaaagcctg
      361 aactcaccgc gacgtctgtc gagaagtttc tgatcgaaaa gttcgacagc gtctccgacc
      421 tgatgcagct ctcggagggc gaagaatctc gtgctttcag cttcgatgta ggagggcgtg
      481 gatatgtcct gcgggtaaat agctgcgccg atggtttcta caaagatcgt tatgtttatc
      541 ggcactttgc atcggccgcg ctcccgattc cggaagtgct tgacattggg gaattcagcg
      601 agagcctgac ctattgcatc tcccgccgtg cacagggtgt cacgttgcaa gacctgcctg
      661 aaaccgaact gcccgctgtt ctgcagccgg tcgcggaggc catggatgcg atcgctgcgg
      721 ccgatcttag ccagacgagc gggttcggcc cattcggacc gcaaggaatc ggtcaataca
      781 ctacatggcg tgatttcata tgcgcgattg ctgatcccca tgtgtatcac tggcaaactg
      841 tgatggacga caccgtcagt gcgtccgtcg cgcaggctct cgatgagctg atgctttggg
      901 ccgaggactg ccccgaagtc cggcacctcg tgcacgcgga tttcggctcc aacaatgtcc
      961 tgacggacaa tggccgcata acagcggtca ttgactggag cgaggcgatg ttcggggatt
     1021 cccaatacga ggtcgccaac atcttcttct ggaggccgtg gttggcttgt atggagcagc
     1081 agacgcgcta cttcgagcgg aggcatccgg agcttgcagg atcgccgcgg ctccgggcgt
     1141 atatgctccg cattggtctt gaccaactct atcagagctt ggttgacggc aatttcgatg
     1201 atgcagcttg ggcgcagggt cgatgcgacg caatcgtccg atccggagcc gggactgtcg
     1261 ggcgtacaca aatcgcccgc agaagcgcgg ccgtctggac cgatggctgt gtagaagtac
     1321 tcgccgatag tggaaaccga cgccccagca ctcgtccgag ggcaaaggaa taatcagtac
     1381 tgacaataaa aagattcttg ttttcaagaa cttgtcattt gtatagtttt tttatattgt
     1441 agttgttcta ttttaatcaa atgttagcgt gatttatatt ttttttcgcc tcgacatcat
     1501 ctgcccagat gcgaagttaa gtgcgcagaa agtaatatca tgcgtcaatc gtatgtgaat
     1561 gctggtcgct atactgctgt cgattcgata ctaacgccgc catccagtgt taattaacga
     1621 cggtcgagga gaacttctag tatatctaca tacctaatat tattgcctta ttaaaaatgg
     1681 aatcccaaca attacatcaa aatccacatt ctcttcaaaa tcaattgtcc tgtacttcct
     1741 tgttcatgtg tgttcaaaaa cgttatattt ataggataat tatactctat ttctcaacaa
     1801 gtaattggtt gtttggccga gcggtctaag gcgcctgatt caagaaatat cttgaccgca
     1861 gttaactgtg ggaatactca ggtatcgtaa gatgcaagag ttcgaatctc ttagcaacca
     1921 ttattttttt cctcaacata acgagaacac acaggggcgc tatcgcacag aatcaaattc
     1981 gatgactgga aattttttgt taatttcaga ggtcgcctga cgcatatacc tttttcaact
     2041 gaaaaattgg gagaaaaagg aaaggtgaga gcgccggaac cggcttttca tatagaatag
     2101 agaagcgttc atgactaaat gcttgcatca caatacttga agttgacaat attatttaag
     2161 gacctattgt tttttccaat aggtggttag caatcgtctt actttctaac ttttcttacc
     2221 ttttacattt cagcaatata tatatatata tttcaaggat ataccattct aatgtctgcc
     2281 cctaagaaga tcgtcgtttt gccaggtgac cacgttggtc aagaaatcac agccgaagcc
     2341 attaaggttc ttaaagctat ttctgatgtt cgttccaatg tcaagttcga tttcgaaaat
     2401 catttaattg gtggtgctgc tatcgatgct acaggtgttc cacttccaga tgaggcgctg
     2461 gaagcctcca agaaggttga tgccgttttg ttaggtgctg tgggtggtcc taaatggggt
     2521 accggtagtg ttagacctga acaaggttta ctaaaaatcc gtaaagaact tcaattgtac
     2581 gccaacttaa gaccatgtaa ctttgcatcc gactctcttt tagacttatc tccaatcaag
     2641 ccacaatttg ctaaaggtac tgacttcgtt gttgtcagag aattagtggg aggtatttac
     2701 tttggtaaga gaaaggaaga cgatggtgat ggtgtcgctt gggatagtga acaatacacc
     2761 gttccagaag tgcaaagaat cacaagaatg gccgctttca tggccctaca acatgagcca
     2821 ccattgccta tttggtcctt ggataaagct aatgttttgg cctcttcaag attatggaga
     2881 aaaactgtgg aggaaaccat caagaacgaa ttccctacat tgaaggttca acatcaattg
     2941 attgattctg ccgccatgat cctagttaag aacccaaccc acctaaatgg tattataatc
     3001 accagcaata tgtttggtga tatcatctcc gatgaagcct ccgttatccc aggttccttg
     3061 ggtttgttgc catctgcgtc cttggcctct ttgccagaca agaacaccgc atttggtttg
     3121 tacgaaccat gccacggttc tgctccagat ttgccaaaga ataaggttga ccctatcgcc
     3181 actatcttgt ctgctgcaat gatgttgaaa ttgtcattga acttgcctga agaaggtaag
     3241 gccattgaag atgcagttaa aaaggttttg gatgcaggta tcagaactgg tgatttaggt
     3301 ggttccaaca gtaccaccga agtcggtgat gctgtcgccg aagaagttaa gaaaatcctt
     3361 gcttaaaaag attctctttt tttatgatat ttgtacataa actttataaa tgaaattcat
     3421 aatagaaacg acacgaaatt acaaaatgga atatgttcat agggtagacg aaactatata
     3481 cgcaatctac atacatttat caagaaggag aaaaaggagg atagtaaagg aatacaggta
     3541 agcaaattga tactaatggc tcaacgtgat aaggaaaaag aattgcactt taacattaat
     3601 attgacaagg aggagggcac cacacaaaaa gttaggtgta acagaaaatc atgaaactac
     3661 gattcctaat ttgatattgg aggattttct ctaaaaaaaa aaaaatacaa caaataaaaa
     3721 acactcaatg acctgaccat ttgatggagt ttaagtcaat accttcttga accatttccc
     3781 ataatggtga aagttccctc aagaatttta ctctgtcaga aacggcctta cgacgtagtc
     3841 gatatggtgc actctcagta caatctgctc tgatgccgca tagttaagcc agccccgaca
     3901 cccgccaaca cccgctgacg cgccctgacg ggcttgtctg ctcccggcat ccgcttacag
     3961 acaagctgtg accgtctccg ggagctgcat gtgtcagagg ttttcaccgt catcaccgaa
     4021 acgcgcgaga cgaaagggcc tcgtgatacg cctattttta taggttaatg tcatgataat
     4081 aatggtttct taggacggat cgcttgcctg taacttacac gcgcctcgta tcttttaatg
     4141 atggaataat ttgggaattt actctgtgtt tatttatttt tatgttttgt atttggattt
     4201 tagaaagtaa ataaagaagg tagaagagtt acggaatgaa gaaaaaaaaa taaacaaagg
     4261 tttaaaaaat ttcaacaaaa agcgtacttt acatatatat ttattagaca agaaaagcag
     4321 attaaataga tatacattcg attaacgata agtaaaatgt aaaatcacag gattttcgtg
     4381 tgtggtcttc tacacagaca agatgaaaca attcggcatt aatacctgag agcaggaaga
     4441 aaaagataaa aggtagtatt tgttggcgat ccccctagag tcttttacat cttcggaaaa
     4501 caaaaactat tttttcttta atttcttttt ttactttcta tttttaattt atatatttat
     4561 attaaaaaat ttaaattata attattttta tagcacgtga tgaaaaggac ccaggtggca
     4621 cttttcgggg aaatgtgcgc ggaaccccta tttgtttatt tttctaaata cattcaaata
     4681 tgtatccgct catgagacaa taaccctgat aaatgcttca ataatattga aaaaggaaga
     4741 gtatgagtat tcaacatttc cgtgtcgccc ttattccctt ttttgcggca ttttgccttc
     4801 ctgtttttgc tcacccagaa acgctggtga aagtaaaaga tgctgaagat cagttgggtg
     4861 cacgagtggg ttacatcgaa ctggatctca acagcggtaa gatccttgag agttttcgcc
     4921 ccgaagaacg ttttccaatg atgagcactt ttaaagttct gctatgtggc gcggtattat
     4981 cccgtattga cgccgggcaa gagcaactcg gtcgccgcat acactattct cagaatgact
     5041 tggttgagta ctcaccagtc acagaaaagc atcttacgga tggcatgaca gtaagagaat
     5101 tatgcagtgc tgccataacc atgagtgata acactgcggc caacttactt ctgacaacga
     5161 tcggaggacc gaaggagcta accgcttttt tgcacaacat gggggatcat gtaactcgcc
     5221 ttgatcgttg ggaaccggag ctgaatgaag ccataccaaa cgacgagcgt gacaccacga
     5281 tgcctgtagc aatggcaaca acgttgcgca aactattaac tggcgaacta cttactctag
     5341 cttcccggca acaattaata gactggatgg aggcggataa agttgcagga ccacttctgc
     5401 gctcggccct tccggctggc tggtttattg ctgataaatc tggagccggt gagcgtgggt
     5461 ctcgcggtat cattgcagca ctggggccag atggtaagcc ctcccgtatc gtagttatct
     5521 acacgacggg gagtcaggca actatggatg aacgaaatag acagatcgct gagataggtg
     5581 cctcactgat taagcattgg taactgtcag accaagttta ctcatatata ctttagattg
     5641 atttaaaact tcatttttaa tttaaaagga tctaggtgaa gatccttttt gataatctca
     5701 tgaccaaaat cccttaacgt gagttttcgt tccactgagc gtcagacccc gtagaaaaga
     5761 tcaaaggatc ttcttgagat cctttttttc tgcgcgtaat ctgctgcttg caaacaaaaa
     5821 aaccaccgct accagcggtg gtttgtttgc cggatcaaga gctaccaact ctttttccga
     5881 aggtaactgg cttcagcaga gcgcagatac caaatactgt ccttctagtg tagccgtagt
     5941 taggccacca cttcaagaac tctgtagcac cgcctacata cctcgctctg ctaatcctgt
     6001 taccagtggc tgctgccagt ggcgataagt cgtgtcttac cgggttggac tcaagacgat
     6061 agttaccgga taaggcgcag cggtcgggct gaacgggggg ttcgtgcaca cagcccagct
     6121 tggagcgaac gacctacacc gaactgagat acctacagcg tgagctatga gaaagcgcca
     6181 cgcttcccga agggagaaag gcggacaggt atccggtaag cggcagggtc ggaacaggag
     6241 agcgcacgag ggagcttcca gggggaaacg cctggtatct ttatagtcct gtcgggtttc
     6301 gccacctctg acttgagcgt cgatttttgt gatgctcgtc aggggggcgg agcctatgga
     6361 aaaacgccag caacgcggcc tttttacggt tcctggcctt ttgctggcct tttgctcaca
     6421 tgttctttcc tgcgttatcc cctgattctg tggataaccg tattaccgcc tttgagtgag
     6481 ctgataccgc tcgccgcagc cgaacgaccg agcgcagcga gtcagtgagc gaggaagcgg
     6541 aagagcgccc aatacgcaaa ccgcctctcc ccgcgcgttg gccgattcat taatgcagct
     6601 ggcacgacag gtttcccgac tggaaagcgg gcagtgagcg caacgcaatt aatgtgagtt
     6661 acctcactca ttaggcaccc caggctttac actttatgct tccggctcct atgttgtgtg
     6721 gaattgtgag cggataacaa tttcacacag gaaacagcta tgaccatgat tacgccaagc
     6781 gcgcaattaa ccctcactaa agggaacaaa agctggagct catagcttca aaatgtttct
     6841 actccttttt tactcttcca gattttctcg gactccgcgc atcgccgtac cacttcaaaa
     6901 cacccaagca cagcatacta aatttcccct ctttcttcct ctagggtgtc gttaattacc
     6961 cgtactaaag gtttggaaaa gaaaaaagag accgcctcgt ttctttttct tcgtcgaaaa
     7021 aggcaataaa aatttttatc acgtttcttt ttcttgaaaa tttttttttt gatttttttc
     7081 tctttcgatg acctcccatt gatatttaag ttaataaacg gtcttcaatt tctcaagttt
     7141 cagtttcatt tttcttgttc tattacaact ttttttactt cttgctcatt agaaagaaag
     7201 catagcaatc taatctaagt tttctagaac tagtggatcc cccgggaaaa atggacaaga
     7261 agtactccat tgggctcgat atcggcacaa acagcgtcgg ttgggccgtc attacggacg
     7321 agtacaaggt gccgagcaaa aaattcaaag ttctgggcaa taccgatcgc cacagcataa
     7381 agaagaacct cattggcgcc ctcctgttcg actccgggga gacggccgaa gccacgcggc
     7441 tcaaaagaac agcacggcgc agatataccc gcagaaagaa tcggatctgc tacctgcagg
     7501 agatctttag taatgagatg gctaaggtgg atgactcttt cttccatagg ctggaggagt
     7561 cctttttggt ggaggaggat aaaaagcacg agcgccaccc aatctttggc aatatcgtgg
     7621 acgaggtggc gtaccatgaa aagtacccaa ccatatatca tctgaggaag aagcttgtag
     7681 acagtactga taaggctgac ttgcggttga tctatctcgc gctggcgcat atgatcaaat
     7741 ttcggggaca cttcctcatc gagggggacc tgaacccaga caacagcgat gtcgacaaac
     7801 tctttatcca actggttcag acttacaatc agcttttcga agagaacccg atcaacgcat
     7861 ccggagttga cgccaaagca atcctgagcg ctaggctgtc caaatcccgg cggctcgaaa
     7921 acctcatcgc acagctccct ggggagaaga agaacggcct gtttggtaat cttatcgccc
     7981 tgtcactcgg gctgaccccc aactttaaat ctaacttcga cctggccgaa gatgccaagc
     8041 ttcaactgag caaagacacc tacgatgatg atctcgacaa tctgctggcc cagatcggcg
     8101 accagtacgc agaccttttt ttggcggcaa agaacctgtc agacgccatt ctgctgagtg
     8161 atattctgcg agtgaacacg gagatcacca aagctccgct gagcgctagt atgatcaagc
     8221 gctatgatga gcaccaccaa gacttgactt tgctgaaggc ccttgtcaga cagcaactgc
     8281 ctgagaagta caaggaaatt ttcttcgatc agtctaaaaa tggctacgcc ggatacattg
     8341 acggcggagc aagccaggag gaattttaca aatttattaa gcccatcttg gaaaaaatgg
     8401 acggcaccga ggagctgctg gtaaagctta acagagaaga tctgttgcgc aaacagcgca
     8461 ctttcgacaa tggaagcatc ccccaccaga ttcacctggg cgaactgcac gctatcctca
     8521 ggcggcaaga ggatttctac ccctttttga aagataacag ggaaaagatt gagaaaatcc
     8581 tcacatttcg gataccctac tatgtaggcc ccctcgcccg gggaaattcc agattcgcgt
     8641 ggatgactcg caaatcagaa gagaccatca ctccctggaa cttcgaggaa gtcgtggata
     8701 agggggcctc tgcccagtcc ttcatcgaaa ggatgactaa ctttgataaa aatctgccta
     8761 acgaaaaggt gcttcctaaa cactctctgc tgtacgagta cttcacagtt tataacgagc
     8821 tcaccaaggt caaatacgtc acagaaggga tgagaaagcc agcattcctg tctggagagc
     8881 agaagaaagc tatcgtggac ctcctcttca agacgaaccg gaaagttacc gtgaaacagc
     8941 tcaaagaaga ctatttcaaa aagattgaat gtttcgactc tgttgaaatc agcggagtgg
     9001 aggatcgctt caacgcatcc ctgggaacgt atcacgatct cctgaaaatc attaaagaca
     9061 aggacttcct ggacaatgag gagaacgagg acattcttga ggacattgtc ctcaccctta
     9121 cgttgtttga agatagggag atgattgaag aacgcttgaa aacttacgct catctcttcg
     9181 acgacaaagt catgaaacag ctcaagaggc gccgatatac aggatggggg cggctgtcaa
     9241 gaaaactgat caatgggatc cgagacaagc agagtggaaa gacaatcctg gattttctta
     9301 agtccgatgg atttgccaac cggaacttca tgcagttgat ccatgatgac tctctcacct
     9361 ttaaggagga catccagaaa gcacaagttt ctggccaggg ggacagtctt cacgagcaca
     9421 tcgctaatct tgcaggtagc ccagctatca aaaagggaat actgcagacc gttaaggtcg
     9481 tggatgaact cgtcaaagta atgggaaggc ataagcccga gaatatcgtt atcgagatgg
     9541 cccgagagaa ccaaactacc cagaagggac agaagaacag tagggaaagg atgaagagga
     9601 ttgaagaggg tataaaagaa ctggggtccc aaatccttaa ggaacaccca gttgaaaaca
     9661 cccagcttca gaatgagaag ctctacctgt actacctgca gaacggcagg gacatgtacg
     9721 tggatcagga actggacatc aatcggctct ccgactacga cgtggatcat atcgtgcccc
     9781 agtcttttct caaagatgat tctattgata ataaagtgtt gacaagatcc gataaaaata
     9841 gagggaagag tgataacgtc ccctcagaag aagttgtcaa gaaaatgaaa aattattggc
     9901 ggcagctgct gaacgccaaa ctgatcacac aacggaagtt cgataatctg actaaggctg
     9961 aacgaggtgg cctgtctgag ttggataaag ccggcttcat caaaaggcag cttgttgaga
    10021 cacgccagat caccaagcac gtggcccaaa ttctcgattc acgcatgaac accaagtacg
    10081 atgaaaatga caaactgatt cgagaggtga aagttattac tctgaagtct aagctggtct
    10141 cagatttcag aaaggacttt cagttttata aggtgagaga gatcaacaat taccaccatg
    10201 cgcatgatgc ctacctgaat gcagtggtag gcactgcact tatcaaaaaa tatcccaagc
    10261 ttgaatctga atttgtttac ggagactata aagtgtacga tgttaggaaa atgatcgcaa
    10321 agtctgagca ggaaataggc aaggccaccg ctaagtactt cttttacagc aatattatga
    10381 attttttcaa gaccgagatt acactggcca atggagagat tcggaagcga ccacttatcg
    10441 aaacaaacgg agaaacagga gaaatcgtgt gggacaaggg tagggatttc gcgacagtcc
    10501 ggaaggtcct gtccatgccg caggtgaaca tcgttaaaaa gaccgaagta cagaccggag
    10561 gcttctccaa ggaaagtatc ctcccgaaaa ggaacagcga caagctgatc gcacgcaaaa
    10621 aagattggga ccccaagaaa tacggcggat tcgattctcc tacagtcgct tacagtgtac
    10681 tggttgtggc caaagtggag aaagggaagt ctaaaaaact caaaagcgtc aaggaactgc
    10741 tgggcatcac aatcatggag cgatcaagct tcgaaaaaaa ccccatcgac tttctcgagg
    10801 cgaaaggata taaagaggtc aaaaaagacc tcatcattaa gcttcccaag tactctctct
    10861 ttgagcttga aaacggccgg aaacgaatgc tcgctagtgc gggcgagctg cagaaaggta
    10921 acgagctggc actgccctct aaatacgtta atttcttgta tctggccagc cactatgaaa
    10981 agctcaaagg gtctcccgaa gataatgagc agaagcagct gttcgtggaa caacacaaac
    11041 actaccttga tgagatcatc gagcaaataa gcgaattctc caaaagagtg atcctcgccg
    11101 acgctaacct cgataaggtg ctttctgctt acaataagca cagggataag cccatcaggg
    11161 agcaggcaga aaacattatc cacttgttta ctctgaccaa cttgggcgcg cctgcagcct
    11221 tcaagtactt cgacaccacc atagacagaa agcggtacac ctctacaaag gaggtcctgg
    11281 acgccacact gattcatcag tcaattacgg ggctctatga aacaagaatc gacctctctc
    11341 agctcggtgg agacagcagg gctgacccca agaagaagag gaaggtgtga tctcttctcg
    11401 agtcatgtaa ttagttatgt cacgcttaca ttcacgccct ccccccacat ccgctctaac
    11461 cgaaaaggaa ggagttagac aacctgaagt ctaggtccct atttattttt ttatagttat
    11521 gttagtatta agaacgttat ttatatttca aatttttctt ttttttctgt acagacgcgt
    11581 gtacgcatgt aacattatac tgaaaacctt gcttgagaag gttttgggac gctcgaaggc
    11641 tttaatttgc ggccggtacc caattcgccc tatagtgagt cgtattacgc gcgctcactg
    11701 gccgtcgttt tacaacgtcg tgactgggaa aaccctggcg ttacccaact taatcgcctt
    11761 gcagcacatc cccctttcgc cagctggcgt aatagcgaag aggcccgcac cgatcgccct
    11821 tcccaacagt tgcgcagcct gaatggcgaa tggcgcgnnn nnnnnnnnnn nnnnnnnnnn
    11881 nnnnnnnnnn nnnnnnnnnn nnnnnnnnnn nnnnnnnnnn nnnnnnnnnn nnnnnnnnnn
    11941 nnnnnnnnnn nnnnnnnnnn nnnnnnnnnn nnnnnnnnnn ncnnnnnnnn nnnnnnnnnn
    12001 nnnnnnnnnn nnnnnnnnnn nnnnnnnnnn nnnnnnnnnn nnnnnnnnnn nnnnnnnnnn
    12061 nnnnnnnnnn nnnannnnnn nnnnnnnnnn nnnnnnnnnn nnnnnnnnnn nnnnnnnnnn
    12121 nnncctttga cgttggagtc cacgttcttt aatagtggac tcttgttcca aactggaaca
    12181 acactcaacc ctatctcggt ctattctttt gatttataag ggattttgcc gatttcggcc
    12241 tattggttaa aaaatgagct gatttaacaa aaatttaacg cgaattttaa caaaatatta
    12301 acgtttacaa tttcctgatg cggtattttc tccttacgca tctgtgcgg
//
