>Addgene plasmid #162606 | pCas9 | addgene full sequence | sequence record 318661 | Addgene NGS Result
GACATGGAGGCCCAGAATACCCTCCTTGACAGTCTTGACGTGCGCAGCTCAGGGGCATGATGTGACTGTC
GCCCGTACATTTAGCCCATACATCCCCATGTATAATCATTTGCATCCATACATTTTGATGGCCGCACGGC
GCGAAGCAAAAATTACGGCTCCTCGCTGCGGACCTGCGAGCAGGGAAACGCTCCCCTCACAGACGCGTTG
AATTGTCCCCACGCCGCGCCCCTGTAGAGAAATATAAAAGGTTAGGATTTGCCACTGAGGTTCTTCTTTC
ATATACTTCCTTTTAAAATCTTGCTAGGATACAGTTCTCACATCACATCCGAACATAAACAACCATGGGT
AAAAAGCCTGAACTCACCGCGACGTCTGTCGAGAAGTTTCTGATCGAAAAGTTCGACAGCGTCTCCGACC
TGATGCAGCTCTCGGAGGGCGAAGAATCTCGTGCTTTCAGCTTCGATGTAGGAGGGCGTGGATATGTCCT
GCGGGTAAATAGCTGCGCCGATGGTTTCTACAAAGATCGTTATGTTTATCGGCACTTTGCATCGGCCGCG
CTCCCGATTCCGGAAGTGCTTGACATTGGGGAATTCAGCGAGAGCCTGACCTATTGCATCTCCCGCCGTG
CACAGGGTGTCACGTTGCAAGACCTGCCTGAAACCGAACTGCCCGCTGTTCTGCAGCCGGTCGCGGAGGC
CATGGATGCGATCGCTGCGGCCGATCTTAGCCAGACGAGCGGGTTCGGCCCATTCGGACCGCAAGGAATC
GGTCAATACACTACATGGCGTGATTTCATATGCGCGATTGCTGATCCCCATGTGTATCACTGGCAAACTG
TGATGGACGACACCGTCAGTGCGTCCGTCGCGCAGGCTCTCGATGAGCTGATGCTTTGGGCCGAGGACTG
CCCCGAAGTCCGGCACCTCGTGCACGCGGATTTCGGCTCCAACAATGTCCTGACGGACAATGGCCGCATA
ACAGCGGTCATTGACTGGAGCGAGGCGATGTTCGGGGATTCCCAATACGAGGTCGCCAACATCTTCTTCT
GGAGGCCGTGGTTGGCTTGTATGGAGCAGCAGACGCGCTACTTCGAGCGGAGGCATCCGGAGCTTGCAGG
ATCGCCGCGGCTCCGGGCGTATATGCTCCGCATTGGTCTTGACCAACTCTATCAGAGCTTGGTTGACGGC
AATTTCGATGATGCAGCTTGGGCGCAGGGTCGATGCGACGCAATCGTCCGATCCGGAGCCGGGACTGTCG
GGCGTACACAAATCGCCCGCAGAAGCGCGGCCGTCTGGACCGATGGCTGTGTAGAAGTACTCGCCGATAG
TGGAAACCGACGCCCCAGCACTCGTCCGAGGGCAAAGGAATAATCAGTACTGACAATAAAAAGATTCTTG
TTTTCAAGAACTTGTCATTTGTATAGTTTTTTTATATTGTAGTTGTTCTATTTTAATCAAATGTTAGCGT
GATTTATATTTTTTTTCGCCTCGACATCATCTGCCCAGATGCGAAGTTAAGTGCGCAGAAAGTAATATCA
TGCGTCAATCGTATGTGAATGCTGGTCGCTATACTGCTGTCGATTCGATACTAACGCCGCCATCCAGTGT
TAATTAACGACGGTCGAGGAGAACTTCTAGTATATCTACATACCTAATATTATTGCCTTATTAAAAATGG
AATCCCAACAATTACATCAAAATCCACATTCTCTTCAAAATCAATTGTCCTGTACTTCCTTGTTCATGTG
TGTTCAAAAACGTTATATTTATAGGATAATTATACTCTATTTCTCAACAAGTAATTGGTTGTTTGGCCGA
GCGGTCTAAGGCGCCTGATTCAAGAAATATCTTGACCGCAGTTAACTGTGGGAATACTCAGGTATCGTAA
GATGCAAGAGTTCGAATCTCTTAGCAACCATTATTTTTTTCCTCAACATAACGAGAACACACAGGGGCGC
TATCGCACAGAATCAAATTCGATGACTGGAAATTTTTTGTTAATTTCAGAGGTCGCCTGACGCATATACC
TTTTTCAACTGAAAAATTGGGAGAAAAAGGAAAGGTGAGAGCGCCGGAACCGGCTTTTCATATAGAATAG
AGAAGCGTTCATGACTAAATGCTTGCATCACAATACTTGAAGTTGACAATATTATTTAAGGACCTATTGT
TTTTTCCAATAGGTGGTTAGCAATCGTCTTACTTTCTAACTTTTCTTACCTTTTACATTTCAGCAATATA
TATATATATATTTCAAGGATATACCATTCTAATGTCTGCCCCTAAGAAGATCGTCGTTTTGCCAGGTGAC
CACGTTGGTCAAGAAATCACAGCCGAAGCCATTAAGGTTCTTAAAGCTATTTCTGATGTTCGTTCCAATG
TCAAGTTCGATTTCGAAAATCATTTAATTGGTGGTGCTGCTATCGATGCTACAGGTGTTCCACTTCCAGA
TGAGGCGCTGGAAGCCTCCAAGAAGGCTGATGCCGTTTTGTTAGGTGCTGTGGGTGGTCCTAAATGGGGT
ACCGGTAGTGTTAGACCTGAACAAGGTTTACTAAAAATCCGTAAAGAACTTCAATTGTACGCCAACTTAA
GACCATGTAACTTTGCATCCGACTCTCTTTTAGACTTATCTCCAATCAAGCCACAATTTGCTAAAGGTAC
TGACTTCGTTGTTGTCAGAGAATTAGTGGGAGGTATTTACTTTGGTAAGAGAAAGGAAGACGATGGTGAT
GGTGTCGCTTGGGATAGTGAACAATACACCGTTCCAGAAGTGCAAAGAATCACAAGAATGGCCGCTTTCA
TGGCCCTACAACATGAGCCACCATTGCCTATTTGGTCCTTGGATAAAGCTAATGTTTTGGCCTCTTCAAG
ATTATGGAGAAAAACTGTGGAGGAAACCATCAAGAACGAATTCCCTACATTGAAGGTTCAACATCAATTG
ATTGATTCTGCCGCCATGATCCTAGTTAAGAACCCAACCCACCTAAATGGTATTATAATCACCAGCAATA
TGTTTGGTGATATCATCTCCGATGAAGCCTCCGTTATCCCAGGTTCCTTGGGTTTGTTGCCATCTGCGTC
CTTGGCCTCTTTGCCAGACAAGAACACCGCATTTGGTTTGTACGAACCATGCCACGGTTCTGCTCCAGAT
TTGCCAAAGAATAAGGTCAACCCTATCGCCACTATCTTGTCTGCTGCAATGATGTTGAAATTGTCATTGA
ACTTGCCTGAAGAAGGTAAGGCCATTGAAGATGCAGTTAAAAAGGTTTTGGATGCAGGTATCAGAACTGG
TGATTTAGGTGGTTCCAACAGTACCACCGAAGTCGGTGATGCTGTCGCCGAAGAAGTTAAGAAAATCCTT
GCTTAAAAAGATTCTCTTTTTTTATGATATTTGTACATAAACTTTATAAATGAAATTCATAATAGAAACG
ACACGAAATTACAAAATGGAATATGTTCATAGGGTAGACGAAACTATATACGCAATCTACATACATTTAT
CAAGAAGGAGAAAAAGGAGGATGTAAAGGAATACAGGTAAGCAAATTGATACTAATGGCTCAACGTGATA
AGGAAAAAGAATTGCACTTTAACATTAATATTGACAAGGAGGAGGGCACCACACAAAAAGTTAGGTGTAA
CAGAAAATCATGAAACTATGATTCCTAATTTATATATTGGAGGATTTTCTCTAAAAAAAAAAAAATACAA
CAAATAAAAAACACTCAATGACCTGACCATTTGATGGAGTTTAAGTCAATACCTTCTTGAACCATTTCCC
ATAATGGTGAAAGTTCCCTCAAGAATTTTACTCTGTCAGAAACGGCCTTAACGACGTAGTCGATATGGTG
CACTCTCAGTACAATCTGCTCTGATGCCGCATAGTTAAGCCAGCCCCGACACCCGCCAACACCCGCTGAC
GCGCCCTGACGGGCTTGTCTGCTCCCGGCATCCGCTTACAGACAAGCTGTGACCGTCTCCGGGAGCTGCA
TGTGTCAGAGGTTTTCACCGTCATCACCGAAACGCGCGAGACGAAAGGGCCTCGTGATACGCCTATTTTT
ATAGGTTAATGTCATGATAATAATGGTTTCTTAGGACGGATCGCTTGCCTGTAACTTACACGCGCCTCGT
ATCTTTTAATGATGGAATAATTTGGGAATTTACTCTGTGTTTATTTATTTTTATGTTTTGTATTTGGATT
TTAGAAAGTAAATAAAGAAGGTAGAAGAGTTACGGAATGAAGAAAAAAAAATAAACAAAGGTTTAAAAAA
TTTCAACAAAAAGCGTACTTTACATATATATTTATTAGACAAGAAAAGCAGATTAAATAGATATACATTC
GATTAACGATAAGTAAAATGTAAAATCACAGGATTTTCGTGTGTGGTCTTCTACACAGACAAGATGAAAC
AATTCGGCATTAATACCTGAGAGCAGGAAGAAAAAGATAAAAGGTAGTATTTGTTGGCGATCCCCCTAGA
GTCTTTTACATCTTCGGAAAACAAAAACTATTTTTTCTTTAATTTCTTTTTTTACTTTCTATTTTTAATT
TATATATTTATATTAAAAAATTTAAATTATAATTATTTTTATAGCACGTGATGAAAAGGACCCAGGTGGC
ACTTTTCGGGGAAATGTGCGCGGAACCCCTATTTGTTTATTTTTCTAAATACATTCAAATATGTATCCGC
TCATGAGACAATAACCCTGATAAATGCTTCAATAATATTGAAAAAGGAAGAGTATGAGTATTCAACATTT
CCGTGTCGCCCTTATTCCCTTTTTTGCGGCATTTTGCCTTCCTGTTTTTGCTCACCCAGAAACGCTGGTG
AAAGTAAAAGATGCTGAAGATCAGTTGGGTGCACGAGTGGGTTACATCGAACTGGATCTCAACAGCGGTA
AGATCCTTGAGAGTTTTCGCCCCGAAGAACGTTTTCCAATGATGAGCACTTTTAAAGTTCTGCTATGTGG
CGCGGTATTATCCCGTATTGACGCCGGGCAAGAGCAACTCGGTCGCCGCATACACTATTCTCAGAATGAC
TTGGTTGAGTACTCACCAGTCACAGAAAAGCATCTTACGGATGGCATGACAGTAAGAGAATTATGCAGTG
CTGCCATAACCATGAGTGATAACACTGCGGCCAACTTACTTCTGACAACGATCGGAGGACCGAAGGAGCT
AACCGCTTTTTTGCACAACATGGGGGATCATGTAACTCGCCTTGATCGTTGGGAACCGGAGCTGAATGAA
GCCATACCAAACGACGAGCGTGACACCACGATGCCTGTAGCAATGGCAACAACGTTGCGCAAACTATTAA
CTGGCGAACTACTTACTCTAGCTTCCCGGCAACAATTAATAGACTGGATGGAGGCGGATAAAGTTGCAGG
ACCACTTCTGCGCTCGGCCCTTCCGGCTGGCTGGTTTATTGCTGATAAATCTGGAGCCGGTGAGCGTGGG
TCTCGCGGTATCATTGCAGCACTGGGGCCAGATGGTAAGCCCTCCCGTATCGTAGTTATCTACACGACGG
GGAGTCAGGCAACTATGGATGAACGAAATAGACAGATCGCTGAGATAGGTGCCTCACTGATTAAGCATTG
GTAACTGTCAGACCAAGTTTACTCATATATACTTTAGATTGATTTAAAACTTCATTTTTAATTTAAAAGG
ATCTAGGTGAAGATCCTTTTTGATAATCTCATGACCAAAATCCCTTAACGTGAGTTTTCGTTCCACTGAG
CGTCAGACCCCGTAGAAAAGATCAAAGGATCTTCTTGAGATCCTTTTTTTCTGCGCGTAATCTGCTGCTT
GCAAACAAAAAAACCACCGCTACCAGCGGTGGTTTGTTTGCCGGATCAAGAGCTACCAACTCTTTTTCCG
AAGGTAACTGGCTTCAGCAGAGCGCAGATACCAAATACTGTTCTTCTAGTGTAGCCGTAGTTAGGCCACC
ACTTCAAGAACTCTGTAGCACCGCCTACATACCTCGCTCTGCTAATCCTGTTACCAGTGGCTGCTGCCAG
TGGCGATAAGTCGTGTCTTACCGGGTTGGACTCAAGACGATAGTTACCGGATAAGGCGCAGCGGTCGGGC
TGAACGGGGGGTTCGTGCACACAGCCCAGCTTGGAGCGAACGACCTACACCGAACTGAGATACCTACAGC
GTGAGCTATGAGAAAGCGCCACGCTTCCCGAAGGGAGAAAGGCGGACAGGTATCCGGTAAGCGGCAGGGT
CGGAACAGGAGAGCGCACGAGGGAGCTTCCAGGGGGAAACGCCTGGTATCTTTATAGTCCTGTCGGGTTT
CGCCACCTCTGACTTGAGCGTCGATTTTTGTGATGCTCGTCAGGGGGGCGGAGCCTATGGAAAAACGCCA
GCAACGCGGCCTTTTTACGGTTCCTGGCCTTTTGCTGGCCTTTTGCTCACATGTTCTTTCCTGCGTTATC
CCCTGATTCTGTGGATAACCGTATTACCGCCTTTGAGTGAGCTGATACCGCTCGCCGCAGCCGAACGACC
GAGCGCAGCGAGTCAGTGAGCGAGGAAGCGGAAGAGCGCCCAATACGCAAACCGCCTCTCCCCGCGCGTT
GGCCGATTCATTAATGCAGCTGGCACGACAGGTTTCCCGACTGGAAAGCGGGCAGTGAGCGCAACGCAAT
TAATGTGAGTTAGCTCACTCATTAGGCACCCCAGGCTTTACACTTTATGCTTCCGGCTCGTATGTTGTGT
GGAATTGTGAGCGGATAACAATTTCACACAGGAAACAGCTATGACCATGATTACGCCAAGCGCGCAATTA
ACCCTCACTAAAGGGAACAAAAGCTGGAGCTCATAGCTTCAAAATGTTTCTACTCCTTTTTTACTCTTCC
AGATTTTCTCGGACTCCGCGCATCGCCGTACCACTTCAAAACACCCAAGCACAGCATACTAAATTTCCCC
TCTTTCTTCCTCTAGGGTGTCGTTAATTACCCGTACTAAAGGTTTGGAAAAGAAAAAAGAGACCGCCTCG
TTTCTTTTTCTTCGTCGAAAAAGGCAATAAAAATTTTTATCACGTTTCTTTTTCTTGAAAATTTTTTTTT
TGATTTTTTTCTCTTTCGATGACCTCCCATTGATATTTAAGTTAATAAACGGTCTTCAATTTCTCAAGTT
TCAGTTTCATTTTTCTTGTTCTATTACAACTTTTTTTACTTCTTGCTCATTAGAAAGAAAGCATAGCAAT
CTAATCTAAGTTTTCTAGAACTAGTGGATCCCCCGGGAAAAATGGACAAGAAGTACTCCATTGGGCTCGA
TATCGGCACAAACAGCGTCGGTTGGGCCGTCATTACGGACGAGTACAAGGTGCCGAGCAAAAAATTCAAA
GTTCTGGGCAATACCGATCGCCACAGCATAAAGAAGAACCTCATTGGCGCCCTCCTGTTCGACTCCGGGG
AGACGGCCGAAGCCACGCGGCTCAAAAGAACAGCACGGCGCAGATATACCCGCAGAAAGAATCGGATCTG
CTACCTGCAGGAGATCTTTAGTAATGAGATGGCTAAGGTGGATGACTCTTTCTTCCATAGGCTGGAGGAG
TCCTTTTTGGTGGAGGAGGATAAAAAGCACGAGCGCCACCCAATCTTTGGCAATATCGTGGACGAGGTGG
CGTACCATGAAAAGTACCCAACCATATATCATCTGAGGAAGAAGCTTGTAGACAGTACTGATAAGGCTGA
CTTGCGGTTGATCTATCTCGCGCTGGCGCATATGATCAAATTTCGGGGACACTTCCTCATCGAGGGGGAC
CTGAACCCAGACAACAGCGATGTCGACAAACTCTTTATCCAACTGGTTCAGACTTACAATCAGCTTTTCG
AAGAGAACCCGATCAACGCATCCGGAGTTGACGCCAAAGCAATCCTGAGCGCTAGGCTGTCCAAATCCCG
GCGGCTCGAAAACCTCATCGCACAGCTCCCTGGGGAGAAGAAGAACGGCCTGTTTGGTAATCTTATCGCC
CTGTCACTCGGGCTGACCCCCAACTTTAAATCTAACTTCGACCTGGCCGAAGATGCCAAGCTTCAACTGA
GCAAAGACACCTACGATGATGATCTCGACAATCTGCTGGCCCAGATCGGCGACCAGTACGCAGACCTTTT
TTTGGCGGCAAAGAACCTGTCAGACGCCATTCTGCTGAGTGATATTCTGCGAGTGAACACGGAGATCACC
AAAGCTCCGCTGAGCGCTAGTATGATCAAGCGCTATGATGAGCACCACCAAGACTTGACTTTGCTGAAGG
CCCTTGTCAGACAGCAACTGCCTGAGAAGTACAAGGAAATTTTCTTCGATCAGTCTAAAAATGGCTACGC
CGGATACATTGACGGCGGAGCAAGCCAGGAGGAATTTTACAAATTTATTAAGCCCATCTTGGAAAAAATG
GACGGCACCGAGGAGCTGCTGGTAAAGCTTAACAGAGAAGATCTGTTGCGCAAACAGCGCACTTTCGACA
ATGGAAGCATCCCCCACCAGATTCACCTGGGCGAACTGCACGCTATCCTCAGGCGGCAAGAGGATTTCTA
CCCCTTTTTGAAAGATAACAGGGAAAAGATTGAGAAAATCCTCACATTTCGGATACCCTACTATGTAGGC
CCCCTCGCCCGGGGAAATTCCAGATTCGCGTGGATGACTCGCAAATCAGAAGAGACCATCACTCCCTGGA
ACTTCGAGGAAGTCGTGGATAAGGGGGCCTCTGCCCAGTCCTTCATCGAAAGGATGACTAACTTTGATAA
AAATCTGCCTAACGAAAAGGTGCTTCCTAAACACTCTCTGCTGTACGAGTACTTCACAGTTTATAACGAG
CTCACCAAGGTCAAATACGTCACAGAAGGGATGAGAAAGCCAGCATTCCTGTCTGGAGAGCAGAAGAAAG
CTATCGTGGACCTCCTCTTCAAGACGAACCGGAAAGTTACCGTGAAACAGCTCAAAGAAGACTATTTCAA
AAAGATTGAATGTTTCGACTCTGTTGAAATCAGCGGAGTGGAGGATCGCTTCAACGCATCCCTGGGAACG
TATCACGATCTCCTGAAAATCATTAAAGACAAGGACTTCCTGGACAATGAGGAGAACGAGGACATTCTTG
AGGACATTGTCCTCACCCTTACGTTGTTTGAAGATAGGGAGATGATTGAAGAACGCTTGAAAACTTACGC
TCATCTCTTCGACGACAAAGTCATGAAACAGCTCAAGAGGCGCCGATATACAGGATGGGGGCGGCTGTCA
AGAAAACTGATCAATGGGATCCGAGACAAGCAGAGTGGAAAGACAATCCTGGATTTTCTTAAGTCCGATG
GATTTGCCAACCGGAACTTCATGCAGTTGATCCATGATGACTCTCTCACCTTTAAGGAGGACATCCAGAA
AGCACAAGTTTCTGGCCAGGGGGACAGTCTTCACGAGCACATCGCTAATCTTGCAGGTAGCCCAGCTATC
AAAAAGGGAATACTGCAGACCGTTAAGGTCGTGGATGAACTCGTCAAAGTAATGGGAAGGCATAAGCCCG
AGAATATCGTTATCGAGATGGCCCGAGAGAACCAAACTACCCAGAAGGGACAGAAGAACAGTAGGGAAAG
GATGAAGAGGATTGAAGAGGGTATAAAAGAACTGGGGTCCCAAATCCTTAAGGAACACCCAGTTGAAAAC
ACCCAGCTTCAGAATGAGAAGCTCTACCTGTACTACCTGCAGAACGGCAGGGACATGTACGTGGATCAGG
AACTGGACATCAATCGGCTCTCCGACTACGACGTGGATCATATCGTGCCCCAGTCTTTTCTCAAAGATGA
TTCTATTGATAATAAAGTGTTGACAAGATCCGATAAAAATAGAGGGAAGAGTGATAACGTCCCCTCAGAA
GAAGTTGTCAAGAAAATGAAAAATTATTGGCGGCAGCTGCTGAACGCCAAACTGATCACACAACGGAAGT
TCGATAATCTGACTAAGGCTGAACGAGGTGGCCTGTCTGAGTTGGATAAAGCCGGCTTCATCAAAAGGCA
GCTTGTTGAGACACGCCAGATCACCAAGCACGTGGCCCAAATTCTCGATTCACGCATGAACACCAAGTAC
GATGAAAATGACAAACTGATTCGAGAGGTGAAAGTTATTACTCTGAAGTCTAAGCTGGTCTCAGATTTCA
GAAAGGACTTTCAGTTTTATAAGGTGAGAGAGATCAACAATTACCACCATGCGCATGATGCCTACCTGAA
TGCAGTGGTAGGCACTGCACTTATCAAAAAATATCCCAAGCTTGAATCTGAATTTGTTTACGGAGACTAT
AAAGTGTACGATGTTAGGAAAATGATCGCAAAGTCTGAGCAGGAAATAGGCAAGGCCACCGCTAAGTACT
TCTTTTACAGCAATATTATGAATTTTTTCAAGACCGAGATTACACTGGCCAATGGAGAGATTCGGAAGCG
ACCACTTATCGAAACAAACGGAGAAACAGGAGAAATCGTGTGGGACAAGGGTAGGGATTTCGCGACAGTC
CGGAAGGTCCTGTCCATGCCGCAGGTGAACATCGTTAAAAAGACCGAAGTACAGACCGGAGGCTTCTCCA
AGGAAAGTATCCTCCCGAAAAGGAACAGCGACAAGCTGATCGCACGCAAAAAAGATTGGGACCCCAAGAA
ATACGGCGGATTCGATTCTCCTACAGTCGCTTACAGTGTACTGGTTGTGGCCAAAGTGGAGAAAGGGAAG
TCTAAAAAACTCAAAAGCGTCAAGGAACTGCTGGGCATCACAATCATGGAGCGATCAAGCTTCGAAAAAA
ACCCCATCGACTTTCTCGAGGCGAAAGGATATAAAGAGGTCAAAAAAGACCTCATCATTAAGCTTCCCAA
GTACTCTCTCTTTGAGCTTGAAAACGGCCGGAAACGAATGCTCGCTAGTGCGGGCGAGCTGCAGAAAGGT
AACGAGCTGGCACTGCCCTCTAAATACGTTAATTTCTTGTATCTGGCCAGCCACTATGAAAAGCTCAAAG
GGTCTCCCGAAGATAATGAGCAGAAGCAGCTGTTCGTGGAACAACACAAACACTACCTTGATGAGATCAT
CGAGCAAATAAGCGAATTCTCCAAAAGAGTGATCCTCGCCGACGCTAACCTCGATAAGGTGCTTTCTGCT
TACAATAAGCACAGGGATAAGCCCATCAGGGAGCAGGCAGAAAACATTATCCACTTGTTTACTCTGACCA
ACTTGGGCGCGCCTGCAGCCTTCAAGTACTTCGACACCACCATAGACAGAAAGCGGTACACCTCTACAAA
GGAGGTCCTGGACGCCACACTGATTCATCAGTCAATTACGGGGCTCTATGAAACAAGAATCGACCTCTCT
CAGCTCGGTGGAGACAGCAGGGCTGACCCCAAGAAGAAGAGGAAGGTGTGATCTCTTCTCGAGTCATGTA
ATTAGTTATGTCACGCTTACATTCACGCCCTCCCCCCACATCCGCTCTAACCGAAAAGGAAGGAGTTAGA
CAACCTGAAGTCTAGGTCCCTATTTATTTTTTTATAGTTATGTTAGTATTAAGAACGTTATTTATATTTC
AAATTTTTCTTTTTTTTCTGTACAGACGCGTGTACGCATGTAACATTATACTGAAAACCTTGCTTGAGAA
GGTTTTGGGACGCTCGAAGGCTTTAATTTGCGGCCGGTACCCAATTCGCCCTATAGTGAGTCGTATTACG
CGCGCTCACTGGCCGTCGTTTTACAACGTCGTGACTGGGAAAACCCTGGCGTTACCCAACTTAATCGCCT
TGCAGCACATCCCCCTTTCGCCAGCTGGCGTAATAGCGAAGAGGCCCGCACCGATCGCCCTTCCCAACAG
TTGCGCAGCCTGAATGGCGAATGG
[124 nt withheld, positions 11855-11978]
C
[91 nt withheld, positions 11980-12070]
A
[49 nt withheld, positions 12072-12120]
CCTTTGACGTTGGAGTCCACGTTCTTTAATAGTGGACTCTTGTTCCAAACTGGAACAACACTCAACCCTA
TCTCGGTCTATTCTTTTGATTTATAAGGGATTTTGCCGATTTCGGCCTATTGGTTAAAAAATGAGCTGAT
TTAACAAAAATTTAACGCGAATTTTAACAAAATATTAACGCTTACAATTTCCTGATGCGGTATTTTCTCC
TTACGCATCTGTGCGG
Features (pLannotate 1.2.2; 25 found; start..end, strand, type, name):
      1..1576    +  gene           hphMX6: yeast selectable marker conferring hygromycin resistance
   1379..1576    +  terminator     TEF terminator: Ashbya gossypii TEF terminator
   1647..1724    +  CDS            YO192_YEAST (fragment): Experimental evidence at protein level: Swiss-Prot protein existence level 1. From Saccharomyces cerevisiae (strain ATCC 204508 / S288c) (Baker's yeast).
   1864..2271    +  promoter       LEU2 promoter: S. cerevisiae LEU2
   2272..3363    +  CDS            LEU2: LEU3_YEAST - Experimental evidence at protein level: Swiss-Prot protein existence level 1. Catalyzes the oxidation of 3-carboxy-2-hydroxy-4- methylpentanoate (3-isopropylmalate) to 3-carboxy-4-methyl-2- oxopentanoate. The product decarboxylates to 4-methyl-2 oxopentanoate. From Saccharomyces cerevisiae (strain ATCC 204508 / S288c) (Baker's yeast).
   3728..3844    -  CDS            NFS1 (fragment): NFS1_YEAST - Also known as SPL1 From Saccharomyces cerevisiae (strain ATCC 204508 / S288c) (Baker's yeast).
   3843..3893    -  misc_feature   bom (fragment): basis of mobility region from pBR322
   3995..4030    -  CDS            rop (fragment): Rop protein, which maintains plasmids at low copy number; rop
   4099..4602    -  misc_feature   CEN/ARS: S. cerevisiae CEN6 centromere fused to an autonomously replicating sequence
   4639..4743    +  promoter       AmpR promoter: bla
   4744..5604    +  CDS            AmpR: β-lactamase; bla; confers resistance to ampicillin, carbenicillin, and related antibiotics
   5775..6363    +  rep_origin     ori: high-copy-number ColE1/pMB1/pBR322/pUC origin of replication
   6546..6638    +  CDS            lacI (fragment): lac repressor; lacI; The lac repressor binds to the lac operator to inhibit transcription in E. coli. This inhibition can be relieved by adding lactose or isopropyl-β-D-thiogalactopyranoside (IPTG).
   6651..6672    +  protein_bind   CAP binding site: CAP binding activates transcription in the presence of cAMP. E. coli catabolite activator protein
   6687..6717    +  promoter       lac promoter: promoter for the E. coli lac operon
   6721..6743    +  protein_bind   lac operator (fragment): The lac repressor binds to the lac operator to inhibit transcription in E. coli. This inhibition can be relieved by adding lactose or isopropyl-β-D-thiogalactopyranoside (IPTG). lac repressor encoded by lacI
   6786..6804    +  promoter       T3 promoter: promoter for bacteriophage T3 RNA polymerase
   6822..7220    +  promoter       TEF1 promoter: S. cerevisiae TEF1; promoter for EF-1α
   7224..7247    +  misc_feature   MCS (fragment): pBluescript multiple cloning site
   7252..11355   +  CDS            cas9: CAS9_STRP1 - Also known as csn1 From Streptococcus pyogenes serotype M1.
  11404..11651   +  terminator     CYC1 terminator: S. cerevisiae CYC1; transcription terminator for CYC1
  11670..11688   -  promoter       T7 promoter: promoter for bacteriophage T7 RNA polymerase
  11696..11851   +  CDS            lacZα (fragment): LacZα fragment of β-galactosidase; lacZ fragment
  11855..12283   +  rep_origin     f1 ori (sequence partly withheld): f1 bacteriophage origin of replication; arrow indicates direction of (+) strand synthesis
  12311..12346   -  misc_feature   bom (fragment): basis of mobility region from pBR322
