[The description below was written by a language model from this plasmid's Addgene catalogue record, the feature table of its GenBank file and pLannotate feature annotations shown in this document.]
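Description:
pCas9 is a yeast expression shuttle plasmid of about 12.3 kb built on the pRS415 backbone and designed to establish Cas9 expression in Saccharomyces cerevisiae ahead of an editing step. As a pRS415 derivative it carries a CEN6/ARS element, so it replicates autonomously in yeast and segregates like a small chromosome at low copy number. Two yeast selections are available: the LEU2 auxotrophic marker under its own promoter, which complements leucine auxotrophy, and an hphMX6 cassette in which the E. coli hygromycin phosphotransferase gene is flanked by the Ashbya gossypii TEF promoter and terminator, giving dominant hygromycin resistance that can be used in strains lacking a leu2 mutation. In E. coli the plasmid is maintained through a high-copy ColE1/pUC-type origin with ampicillin selection via beta-lactamase. An f1 origin and remnants of the pBluescript-style lac/lacZα region, including T3 and T7 promoters and standard sequencing primer sites, flank the insert.

The payload, assembled by Gibson cloning, is the Streptococcus pyogenes Cas9 coding sequence driven by the constitutive S. cerevisiae TEF1 promoter. It is followed at its C-terminal end by an SV40 large T antigen nuclear localization signal, which directs the nuclease to the nucleus, and it is terminated by the CYC1 terminator. No guide RNA cassette is annotated, consistent with the stated purpose of pre-expressing Cas9. Presumably the guide and any repair template are supplied separately, although the record does not describe them. The depositor notes that the vector was designed for a CRISPR teaching course aimed at high school and undergraduate students. The depositor's map and the sequencing-derived annotation agree closely, differing by only a few bases in total length.
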