Addgene plasmid #162606: pCas9
Purpose: Pre-express Cas9 in yeast
Depositing lab: Lars Steinmetz. Depositing organization: Stanford University. Publication: CRISPR-Cas9 Gene Editing in Yeast: A Molecular Biology and Bioinformatics Laboratory Module for Undergraduate and High School Students. Sankaran SM, Smith JD, Roy KR. J Microbiol Biol Educ. 2021 May 31;22(2):e00106-21. doi: 10.1128/jmbe.00106-21. eCollection 2021 Fall. PubMed 34594460.
Backbone
  Vector backbone: pRS415
  Vector type: Yeast Expression
  Selectable markers: LEU2 ; HygMX
Growth in bacteria
  Bacterial resistance: Ampicillin, 100 μg/mL
  Growth temperature: 37°C
  Growth strain: DH5alpha
  Copy number: High Copy
Gene/Insert
  Gene/Insert name: Tef1-Cas9
  Species: Synthetic
  Cloning method: Gibson Cloning
Terms and licenses: Academic/Nonprofit Terms; Industry Terms: Not Available to Industry
Depositor comments: This vector was designed as part of a CRISPR course. Please see the following link for an annotated sequence map from the depositing laboratory: https://benchling.com/s/seq-53sL1bXBr91l1PwAB1qE
How to cite: pCas9 was a gift from Lars Steinmetz (Addgene plasmid # 162606 ; http://n2t.net/addgene:162606 ; RRID:Addgene_162606)
